Addgene plasmid #64982: pTH1-SaSrtA-KQ
Purpose: Expresses the E105K/E108Q mutant of Staphylococcus aureus sortase A in E. coli
Depositing lab: Teruyuki Nagamune. Depositing organization: The University of Tokyo. Publication: Design of Ca2+-independent Staphylococcus aureus sortase A mutants. Hirakawa H, Ishikawa S, Nagamune T. Biotechnol Bioeng. 2012 Dec;109(12):2955-61. doi: 10.1002/bit.24585. Epub 2012 Jul 4. PubMed 22729808.
Backbone
  Vector backbone: pTWIN1
  Backbone manufacturer: New England Biolabs
  Backbone size w/o insert (bp): 6688
  Total vector size (bp): 7135
  Modifications to backbone: Addition of a His6 tag
  Vector type: Bacterial Expression
Growth in bacteria
  Bacterial resistance: Ampicillin, 100 μg/mL
  Growth temperature: 37°C
  Growth strain: DH5alpha
  Copy number: Unknown
Gene/Insert
  Gene/Insert name: sortase A (alt name: SrtA)
  Species: Staphylococcus aureus ATCC 10832
  Insert size (bp): 447
  Mutation: deleted amino acids 1-59, E105K, E108Q
  Tag / fusion protein: Mxe GyrA intein (C terminal on backbone); chitin-binding protein (C terminal on backbone); His6 tag (C terminal on backbone)
Resource information
  A portion of this plasmid was derived from a plasmid made by: S. aureus sortase A is originally cloned from a genomic DNA of S. aureus (ATCC 10832D) in our lab.
Terms and licenses: Academic/Nonprofit Terms; Industry Terms: Not Available to Industry
How to cite: pTH1-SaSrtA-KQ was a gift from Teruyuki Nagamune (Addgene plasmid # 64982 ; http://n2t.net/addgene:64982 ; RRID:Addgene_64982)
