[The description below was written by a language model from this plasmid's Addgene catalogue record and pLannotate feature annotations shown in this document.]
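Description:
pTH1-SaSrtA-KQ is a 7,135 bp bacterial expression plasmid built on the pTWIN1 intein-fusion backbone, modified by the addition of a His6 tag. It is propagated in E. coli under ampicillin selection (β-lactamase with its native promoter) and carries a ColE1/pMB1-type origin together with the rop gene and a bom fragment, plus an M13 phage origin that allows single-stranded DNA production. The record lists copy number as unknown. Short tetracycline-resistance and mbeC fragments in the annotation appear to be non-functional pBR322-derived remnants.

The payload is a 447 bp fragment of Staphylococcus aureus sortase A lacking residues 1–59, the N-terminal portion of the protein, and carrying the E105K and E108Q substitutions. According to the associated publication title, these mutants were designed to make the enzyme independent of Ca2+. Expression is driven by a T7 promoter with an adjacent lac operator and the T7 gene 10 ribosome binding site. A plasmid-borne lacI supplies repressor, so transcription is IPTG-inducible in hosts that provide T7 RNA polymerase. Five tandem rrnB T1 terminators upstream of the promoter insulate the cassette from read-through, and a T7 terminator closes it. The sortase coding region is fused at its C terminus to the Mxe GyrA intein, followed by a chitin-binding domain and the His6 tag. This arrangement permits capture on chitin or metal-affinity resin, and thiol-induced cleavage at the intein's N-terminal junction can release the sortase from the tags. A short downstream match to a T7 gene 10B-derived solubility tag is probably incidental vector sequence. The plasmid is used to produce the recombinant calcium-independent transpeptidase in E. coli.
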