Features (pLannotate 1.2.2; 26 found; start..end, strand, type, name):
     35..139     +  promoter       AmpR promoter: bla
    140..1000    +  CDS            AmpR: β-lactamase; bla; confers resistance to ampicillin, carbenicillin, and related antibiotics
   1042..1555    -  rep_origin     M13 ori (sequence partly withheld): M13 bacteriophage origin of replication; arrow indicates direction of (+) strand synthesis
   1666..2254    +  rep_origin     ori: high-copy-number ColE1/pMB1/pBR322/pUC origin of replication
   2431..2521    -  misc_feature   bom (fragment): basis of mobility region from pBR322
   2623..2814    -  CDS            rop: Rop protein, which maintains plasmids at low copy number; rop
   2855..2965    +  CDS            mbeC (fragment): MBEC_ECOLX - Experimental evidence at protein level: Swiss-Prot protein existence level 1. Required for efficient mobilization of ColE1 plasmid and is thus essential to promote the specific transfer of the plasmid during conjugation. Probably functions by inducing DNA bending, helping the MbeA relaxase to melt the DNA around the nic site and cleave the phosphodiester bond. Binds specifically double-stranded DNA (dsDNA) containing the ColE1 oriT but does not recognize the inverted repeat (IR). From Escherichia coli.
   3000..3322    -  CDS            TcR (fragment): tetracycline efflux protein; tet; confers resistance to tetracycline
   3337..3358    -  protein_bind   CAP binding site: CAP binding activates transcription in the presence of cAMP. E. coli catabolite activator protein
   3371..4453    -  CDS            lacI: lac repressor; lacI; The lac repressor binds to the lac operator to inhibit transcription in E. coli. This inhibition can be relieved by adding lactose or isopropyl-β-D-thiogalactopyranoside (IPTG).
   4454..4531    -  promoter       lacI promoter: lacI
   4539..4632    -  CDS            TcR (fragment): tetracycline efflux protein; tet; confers resistance to tetracycline
   4684..4770    +  terminator     rrnB T1 terminator: Escherichia coli rrnB; transcription terminator T1 from the E. coli rrnB gene
   4867..4953    +  terminator     rrnB T1 terminator: Escherichia coli rrnB; transcription terminator T1 from the E. coli rrnB gene
   5050..5136    +  terminator     rrnB T1 terminator: Escherichia coli rrnB; transcription terminator T1 from the E. coli rrnB gene
   5233..5319    +  terminator     rrnB T1 terminator: Escherichia coli rrnB; transcription terminator T1 from the E. coli rrnB gene
   5416..5502    +  terminator     rrnB T1 terminator: Escherichia coli rrnB; transcription terminator T1 from the E. coli rrnB gene
   5637..5655    +  promoter       T7 promoter: promoter for bacteriophage T7 RNA polymerase
   5656..5680    +  protein_bind   lac operator: The lac repressor binds to the lac operator to inhibit transcription in E. coli. This inhibition can be relieved by adding lactose or isopropyl-β-D-thiogalactopyranoside (IPTG). lac repressor encoded by lacI
   5695..5717    +  RBS            RBS: efficient ribosome binding site from bacteriophage T7 gene 10 (Olins and Rangwala, 1989)
   5716..6168    +  CDS            srtA (fragment): SRTA_STAA8 - Experimental evidence at protein level: Swiss-Prot protein existence level 1. Transpeptidase that anchors surface proteins to the cell wall (PubMed:10427003, PubMed:10446208, PubMed:10535938, PubMed:11714722, PubMed:14769030, PubMed:15247224). Recognizes and modifies its substrate by proteolytic cleavage of a C-terminal sorting signal. Following cleavage, a covalent intermediate is formed via a thioester bond between the sortase and its substrate, which is then transferred and covalently attached to the cell wall (PubMed:10446208, PubMed:10535938, PubMed:11714722, PubMed:14769030,
   6172..6765    +  CDS            Mxe GyrA intein: modified GyrA intein (Southworth et al., 1999); Mycobacterium xenopi gyrA; N-terminal cleavage of this intein can be induced by thiols.
   6796..6951    +  CDS            CBD: chitin binding domain from chitinase A1 (Watanabe et al., 1994); Bacillus circulans chiA
   6967..6984    +  CDS            9xHis (fragment): 9xHis affinity tag
   7006..7055    +  CDS            SET1 (fragment): solubility-enhancement tag derived from T7 phage gene 10B
   7063..7110    +  terminator     T7 terminator: transcription terminator for bacteriophage T7 RNA polymerase
>Addgene plasmid #64982 | pTH1-SaSrtA-KQ | depositor full sequence | sequence record 109843 | pTH1-SaSrtA-KQ sequence 7135 bps
AACTACGTCAGGTGGCACTTTTCGGGGAAATGTGCGCGGAACCCCTATTTGTTTATTTTTCTAAATACAT
TCAAATATGTATCCGCTCATGAGACAATAACCCTGATAAATGCTTCAATAATATTGAAAAAGGAAGAGTA
TGAGTATTCAACATTTCCGTGTCGCCCTTATTCCCTTTTTTGCGGCATTTTGCCTTCCTGTTTTTGCTCA
CCCAGAAACGCTGGTGAAAGTAAAAGATGCTGAAGATCAGTTGGGTGCACGAGTGGGTTACATCGAACTG
GATCTCAACAGCGGTAAGATCCTTGAGAGTTTTCGCCCCGAAGAACGTTCTCCAATGATGAGCACTTTTA
AAGTTCTGCTATGTGGCGCGGTATTATCCCGTGTTGACGCCGGGCAAGAGCAACTCGGTCGCCGCATACA
CTATTCTCAGAATGACTTGGTTGAGTACTCACCAGTCACAGAAAAGCATCTTACGGATGGCATGACAGTA
AGAGAATTATGCAGTGCTGCCATAACCATGAGTGATAACACTGCGGCCAACTTACTTCTGACAACGATCG
GAGGACCGAAGGAGCTAACCGCTTTTTTGCACAACATGGGGGATCATGTAACTCGCCTTGATCGTTGGGA
ACCGGAGCTGAATGAAGCCATACCAAACGACGAGCGTGACACCACGATGCCTGTAGCAATGGCAACAACG
TTGCGCAAACTATTAACTGGCGAACTACTTACTCTAGCTTCCCGGCAACAATTAATAGACTGGATGGAGG
CGGATAAAGTTGCAGGACCACTTCTGCGCTCGGCCCTTCCGGCTGGCTGGTTTATTGCTGATAAATCTGG
AGCCGGTGAGCGTGGGTCTCGCGGTATCATTGCAGCACTGGGGCCAGATGGTAAGCCCTCCCGTATCGTA
GTTATCTACACGACGGGGAGTCAGGCAACTATGGATGAACGAAATAGACAGATCGCTGAGATAGGTGCCT
CACTGATTAAGCATTGGTAACTGTCAGACCAAGTTTACTCATATATACTTTAGATTGATT
[38 nt withheld, positions 1041-1078]
A
[37 nt withheld, positions 1080-1116]
ATTTTGTTAAAATTCGCGTTAAATTTTTGTTAAATCAGCTCATTTTTTAACCAATAGGCCGAAATCGGCA
AAATCCCTTATAAATCAAAAGAATAGCCCGAGATAGGGT
[37 nt withheld, positions 1226-1262]
AAAGAACGTGGACTCCAACGTCAAAGG
[141 nt withheld, positions 1290-1430]
G
[125 nt withheld, positions 1432-1556]
AAAGGATCTAGGTGAAGATCCTTTTTGATAATCTCATGACCAAAATCCCTTAACGTGAGTTTTCGTTCCA
CTGAGCGTCAGACCCCGTAGAAAAGATCAAAGGATCTTCTTGAGATCCTTTTTTTCTGCGCGTAATCTGC
TGCTTGCAAACAAAAAAACCACCGCTACCAGCGGTGGTTTGTTTGCCGGATCAAGAGCTACCAACTCTTT
TTCCGAAGGTAACTGGCTTCAGCAGAGCGCAGATACCAAATACTGTCCTTCTAGTGTAGCCGTAGTTAGG
CCACCACTTCAAGAACTCTGTAGCACCGCCTACATACCTCGCTCTGCTAATCCTGTTACCAGTGGCTGCT
GCCAGTGGCGATAAGTCGTGTCTTACCGGGTTGGACTCAAGACGATAGTTACCGGATAAGGCGCAGCGGT
CGGGCTGAACGGGGGGTTCGTGCACACAGCCCAGCTTGGAGCGAACGACCTACACCGAACTGAGATACCT
ACAGCGTGAGCTATGAGAAAGCGCCACGCTTCCCGAAGGGAGAAAGGCGGACAGGTATCCGGTAAGCGGC
AGGGTCGGAACAGGAGAGCGCACGAGGGAGCTTCCAGGGGGAAACGCCTGGTATCTTTATAGTCCTGTCG
GGTTTCGCCACCTCTGACTTGAGCGTCGATTTTTGTGATGCTCGTCAGGGGGGCGGAGCCTATGGAAAAA
CGCCAGCAACGCGGCCTTTTTACGGTTCCTGGCCTTTTGCTGGCCTTTTGCTCACATGTTCTTTCCTGCG
TTATCCCCTGATTCTGTGGATAACCGTATTACCGCCTTTGAGTGAGCTGATACCGCTCGCCGCAGCCGAA
CGACCGAGCGCAGCGAGTCAGTGAGCGAGGAAGCTATGGTGCACTCTCAGTACAATCTGCTCTGATGCCG
CATAGTTAAGCCAGTATACACTCCGCTATCGCTACGTGACTGGGTCATGGCTGCGCCCCGACACCCGCCA
ACACCCGCTGACGCGCCCTGACGGGCTTGTCTGCTCCCGGCATCCGCTTACAGACAAGCTGTGACCGTCT
CCGGGAGCTGCATGTGTCAGAGGTTTTCACCGTCATCACCGAAACGCGCGAGGCAGCTGCGGTAAAGCTC
ATCAGCGTGGTCGTGCAGCGATTCACAGATGTCTGCCTGTTCATCCGCGTCCAGCTCGTTGAGTTTCTCC
AGAAGCGTTAATGTCTGGCTTCTGATAAAGCGGGCCATGTTAAGGGCGGTTTTTTCCTGTTTGGTCACTG
ATGCCTCCGTGTAAGGGGGATTTCTGTTCATGGGGGTAATGATACCGATGAAACGAGAGAGGATGCTCAC
GATACGGGTTACTGATGATGAACATGCCCGGTTACTGGAACGTTGTGAGGGTAAACAACTGGCGGTATGG
ATGCGGCGGGACCAGAGAAAAATCACTCAGGGTCAATGCCAGCCGAACGCCAGCAAGACGTAGCCCAGCG
CGTCGGCCGCCATGCCGGCGATAATGGCCTGCTTCTCGCCGAAACGTTTGGTGGCGGGACCAGTGACGAA
GGCTTGAGCGAGGGCGTGCAAGATTCCGAATACCGCAAGCGACAGGCCGATCATCGTCGCGCTCCAGCGA
AAGCGGTCCTCGCCGAAAATGACCCAGAGCGCTGCCGGCACCTGTCCTACGAGTTGCATGATAAAGAAGA
CAGTCATAAGTGCGGCGACGATAGTCATGCCCCGCGCCCACCGGAAGGAGCTGACTGGGTTGAAGGCTCT
CAAGGGCATCGGTCGAGATCCCGGTGCCTAATGAGTGAGCTAACTTACATTAATTGCGTTGCGCTCACTG
CCCGCTTTCCAGTCGGGAAACCTGTCGTGCCAGCTGCATTAATGAATCGGCCAACGCGCGGGGAGAGGCG
GTTTGCGTATTGGGCGCCAGGGTGGTTTTTCTTTTCACCAGTGAGACGGGCAACAGCTGATTGCCCTTCA
CCGCCTGGCCCTGAGAGAGTTGCAGCAAGCGGTCCACGCTGGTTTGCCCCAGCAGGCGAAAATCCTGTTT
GATGGTGGTTAACGGCGGGATATAACATGAGCTGTCTTCGGTATCGTCGTATCCCACTACCGAGATATCC
GCACCAACGCGCAGCCCGGACTCGGTAATGGCGCGCATTGCGCCCAGCGCCATCTGATCGTTGGCAACCA
GCATCGCAGTGGGAACGATGCCCTCATTCAGCATTTGCATGGTTTGTTGAAAACCGGACATGGCACTCCA
GTCGCCTTCCCGTTCCGCTATCGGCTGAATTTGATTGCGAGTGAGATATTTATGCCAGCCAGCCAGACGC
AGACGCGCCGAGACAGAACTTAATGGGCCCGCTAACAGCGCGATTTGCTGGTGACCCAATGCGACCAGAT
GCTCCACGCCCAGTCGCGTACCGTCTTCATGGGAGAAAATAATACTGTTGATGGGTGTCTGGTCAGAGAC
ATCAAGAAATAACGCCGGAACATTAGTGCAGGCAGCTTCCACAGCAATGGCATCCTGGTCATCCAGCGGA
TAGTTAATGATCAGCCCACTGACGCGTTGCGCGAGAAGATTGTGCACCGCCGCTTTACAGGCTTCGACGC
CGCTTCGTTCTACCATCGACACCACCACGCTGGCACCCAGTTGATCGGCGCGAGATTTAATCGCCGCGAC
AATTTGCGACGGCGCGTGCAGGGCCAGACTGGAGGTGGCAACGCCAATCAGCAACGACTGTTTGCCCGCC
AGTTGTTGTGCCACGCGGTTGGGAATGTAATTCAGCTCCGCCATCGCCGCTTCCACTTTTTCCCGCGTTT
TCGCAGAAACGTGGCTGGCCTGGTTCACCACGCGGGAAACGGTCTGATAAGAGACACCGGCATACTCTGC
GACATCGTATAACGTTACTGGTTTCACATTCACCACCCTGAATTGACTCTCTTCCGGGCGCTATCATGCC
ATACCGCGAAAGGTTTTGCGCCATTCGATGGTGTCCGGGATCTCGACGCTCTCCCTTATGCGACTCCTGC
ATTAGGAAGCAGCCCAGTAGTAGGTTGAGGCCGTTGAGCACCGCCGCCGCAAGGAATGGTGCATGCCGGC
ATGCCGCCCTTTCGTCTTCAAGAATTAATTCCCAATTCCCCAGGCATCAAATAAAACGAAAGGCTCAGTC
GAAAGACTGGGCCTTTCGTTTTATCTGTTGTTTGTCGGTGAACGCTCTCCTGAGTAGGACAAATCCGCCG
GGAGCGGATTTGAACGTTGCGAAGCAACGGCCCGGAGGGTGGCGGGCAGGACGCCCGCCATAAACTGCCA
GGAATTAATTCCCCAGGCATCAAATAAAACGAAAGGCTCAGTCGAAAGACTGGGCCTTTCGTTTTATCTG
TTGTTTGTCGGTGAACGCTCTCCTGAGTAGGACAAATCCGCCGGGAGCGGATTTGAACGTTGCGAAGCAA
CGGCCCGGAGGGTGGCGGGCAGGACGCCCGCCATAAACTGCCAGGAATTAATTCCCCAGGCATCAAATAA
AACGAAAGGCTCAGTCGAAAGACTGGGCCTTTCGTTTTATCTGTTGTTTGTCGGTGAACGCTCTCCTGAG
TAGGACAAATCCGCCGGGAGCGGATTTGAACGTTGCGAAGCAACGGCCCGGAGGGTGGCGGGCAGGACGC
CCGCCATAAACTGCCAGGAATTAATTCCCCAGGCATCAAATAAAACGAAAGGCTCAGTCGAAAGACTGGG
CCTTTCGTTTTATCTGTTGTTTGTCGGTGAACGCTCTCCTGAGTAGGACAAATCCGCCGGGAGCGGATTT
GAACGTTGCGAAGCAACGGCCCGGAGGGTGGCGGGCAGGACGCCCGCCATAAACTGCCAGGAATTAATTC
CCCAGGCATCAAATAAAACGAAAGGCTCAGTCGAAAGACTGGGCCTTTCGTTTTATCTGTTGTTTGTCGG
TGAACGCTCTCCTGAGTAGGACAAATCCGCCGGGAGCGGATTTGAACGTTGCGAAGCAACGGCCCGGAGG
GTGGCGGGCAGGACGCCCGCCATAAACTGCCAGGAATTGGGGATCGGAATTAATTCCCGGTTTAAACCGG
GGATCTCGATCCCGCGAAATTAATACGACTCACTATAGGGGAATTGTGAGCGGATAACAATTCCCCTCTA
GAAATAATTTTGTTTAACTTTAAGAAGGAGATATACATATGCAAGCTAAACCTCAAATTCCGAAAGATAA
ATCGAAAGTGGCAGGCTATATTGAAATTCCAGATGCTGATATTAAAGAACCAGTATATCCAGGACCAGCA
ACACCTGAACAATTAAATAGAGGTGTAAGCTTTGCAAAGGAAAATCAGTCACTAGATGATCAAAATATTT
CAATTGCAGGACACACTTTCATTGACCGTCCGAACTATCAATTTACAAATCTTAAAGCAGCCAAAAAAGG
TAGTATGGTGTACTTTAAAGTTGGTAATGAAACACGTAAGTATAAAATGACAAGTATAAGAGATGTTAAG
CCTACAGATGTAGAAGTTCTAGATGAACAAAAAGGTAAAGATAAACAATTAACATTAATTACTTGTGATG
ATTACAATGAAAAGACAGGCGTTTGGGAAAAACGTAAAATCTTTGTAGCTACAGAAGTCAAAGGCTGCAT
CACGGGAGATGCACTAGTTGCCCTACCCGAGGGCGAGTCGGTACGCATCGCCGACATCGTGCCGGGTGCG
CGGCCCAACAGTGACAACGCCATCGACCTGAAAGTCCTTGACCGGCATGGCAATCCCGTGCTCGCCGACC
GGCTGTTCCACTCCGGCGAGCATCCGGTGTACACGGTGCGTACGGTCGAAGGTCTGCGTGTGACGGGCAC
CGCGAACCACCCGTTGTTGTGTTTGGTCGACGTCGCCGGGGTGCCGACCCTGCTGTGGAAGCTGATCGAC
GAAATCAAGCCGGGCGATTACGCGGTGATTCAACGCAGCGCATTCAGCGTCGACTGTGCAGGTTTTGCCC
GCGGGAAACCCGAATTTGCGCCCACAACCTACACAGTCGGCGTCCCTGGACTGGTGCGTTTCTTGGAAGC
ACACCACCGAGACCCGGACGCCCAAGCTATCGCCGACGAGCTGACCGACGGGCGGTTCTACTACGCGAAA
GTCGCCAGTGTCACCGACGCCGGCGTGCAGCCGGTGTATAGCCTTCGTGTCGACACGGCAGACCACGCGT
TTATCACGAACGGGTTCGTCAGCCACGCTACTGGCCTCACCGGTCTGAACTCAGGCCTCACGACAAATCC
TGGTGTATCCGCTTGGCAGGTCAACACAGCTTATACTGCGGGACAATTGGTCACATATAACGGCAAGACG
TATAAATGTTTGCAGCCCCACACCTCCTTGGCAGGATGGGAACCATCCAACGTTCCTGCCTTGTGGCAGC
TTCAAGCGGCCGCACTCGAGCACCACCACCACCACCACTGACTGCAGGAAGGGGATCCGGCTGCTAACAA
AGCCCGAAAGGAAGCTGAGTTGGCTGCTGCCACCGCTGAGCAATAACTAGCATAACCCCTTGGGGCCTCT
AAACGGGTCTTGAGGGGTTTTTTGCTGAAAGGAGGAACTATATCCGGAT
