>Addgene plasmid #64982 | pTH1-SaSrtA-KQ | depositor partial sequence | sequence record 109844 | Fusion protein of SrtA, Mxe GyrA intein, and chitin-binding protein with a His6 tag at the C-terminus
ATGCAAGCTAAACCTCAAATTCCGAAAGATAAATCGAAAGTGGCAGGCTATATTGAAATTCCAGATGCTG
ATATTAAAGAACCAGTATATCCAGGACCAGCAACACCTGAACAATTAAATAGAGGTGTAAGCTTTGCAAA
GGAAAATCAGTCACTAGATGATCAAAATATTTCAATTGCAGGACACACTTTCATTGACCGTCCGAACTAT
CAATTTACAAATCTTAAAGCAGCCAAAAAAGGTAGTATGGTGTACTTTAAAGTTGGTAATGAAACACGTA
AGTATAAAATGACAAGTATAAGAGATGTTAAGCCTACAGATGTAGAAGTTCTAGATGAACAAAAAGGTAA
AGATAAACAATTAACATTAATTACTTGTGATGATTACAATGAAAAGACAGGCGTTTGGGAAAAACGTAAA
ATCTTTGTAGCTACAGAAGTCAAAGGCTGCATCACGGGAGATGCACTAGTTGCCCTACCCGAGGGCGAGT
CGGTACGCATCGCCGACATCGTGCCGGGTGCGCGGCCCAACAGTGACAACGCCATCGACCTGAAAGTCCT
TGACCGGCATGGCAATCCCGTGCTCGCCGACCGGCTGTTCCACTCCGGCGAGCATCCGGTGTACACGGTG
CGTACGGTCGAAGGTCTGCGTGTGACGGGCACCGCGAACCACCCGTTGTTGTGTTTGGTCGACGTCGCCG
GGGTGCCGACCCTGCTGTGGAAGCTGATCGACGAAATCAAGCCGGGCGATTACGCGGTGATTCAACGCAG
CGCATTCAGCGTCGACTGTGCAGGTTTTGCCCGCGGGAAACCCGAATTTGCGCCCACAACCTACACAGTC
GGCGTCCCTGGACTGGTGCGTTTCTTGGAAGCACACCACCGAGACCCGGACGCCCAAGCTATCGCCGACG
AGCTGACCGACGGGCGGTTCTACTACGCGAAAGTCGCCAGTGTCACCGACGCCGGCGTGCAGCCGGTGTA
TAGCCTTCGTGTCGACACGGCAGACCACGCGTTTATCACGAACGGGTTCGTCAGCCACGCTACTGGCCTC
ACCGGTCTGAACTCAGGCCTCACGACAAATCCTGGTGTATCCGCTTGGCAGGTCAACACAGCTTATACTG
CGGGACAATTGGTCACATATAACGGCAAGACGTATAAATGTTTGCAGCCCCACACCTCCTTGGCAGGATG
GGAACCATCCAACGTTCCTGCCTTGTGGCAGCTTCAAGCGGCCGCACTCGAGCACCACCACCACCACCAC
