>Addgene plasmid #64982 | pTH1-SaSrtA-KQ | depositor partial sequence | sequence record 109845 | SrtA
ATGCAAGCTAAACCTCAAATTCCGAAAGATAAATCGAAAGTGGCAGGCTATATTGAAATTCCAGATGCTG
ATATTAAAGAACCAGTATATCCAGGACCAGCAACACCTGAACAATTAAATAGAGGTGTAAGCTTTGCAAA
GGAAAATCAGTCACTAGATGATCAAAATATTTCAATTGCAGGACACACTTTCATTGACCGTCCGAACTAT
CAATTTACAAATCTTAAAGCAGCCAAAAAAGGTAGTATGGTGTACTTTAAAGTTGGTAATGAAACACGTA
AGTATAAAATGACAAGTATAAGAGATGTTAAGCCTACAGATGTAGAAGTTCTAGATGAACAAAAAGGTAA
AGATAAACAATTAACATTAATTACTTGTGATGATTACAATGAAAAGACAGGCGTTTGGGAAAAACGTAAA
ATCTTTGTAGCTACAGAAGTCAAAGGC
