>Addgene plasmid #64982 | pTH1-SaSrtA-KQ | addgene partial sequence | sequence record 115159 | T7 5'-TAATACGACTCACTATAGGG-3'
AGAAGGAGATATACATATGCAAGCTAAACCTCAAATTCCGAAAGATAAATCGAAAGTGGCAGGCTATATT
GAAATTCCAGATGCTGATATTAAAGAACCAGTATATCCAGGACCAGCAACACCTGAACAATTAAATAGAG
GTGTAAGCTTTGCAAAGGAAAATCAGTCACTAGATGATCAAAATATTTCAATTGCAGGACACACTTTCAT
TGACCGTCCGAACTATCAATTTACAAATCTTAAAGCAGCCAAAAAAGGTAGTATGGTGTACTTTAAAGTT
GGTAATGAAACACGTAAGTATAAAATGACAAGTATAAGAGATGTTAAGCCTACAGATGTAGAAGTTCTAG
ATGAACAAAAAGGTAAAGATAAACAATTAACATTAATTACTTGTGATGATTACAATGAAAAGACAGGCGT
TTGGGAAAAACGTAAAATCTTTGTAGCTACAGAAGTCAAAGGCTGCATCACGGGAGATGCACTAGTTGCC
CTACCCGAGGGCGAGTCGGTACGCATCGCCGACATCGTGCCGGGTGCGCGGCCCAACAGTGACAACGCCA
TCGACCTGAAAGTCCTTGACCGGCATGGCAATCCCGTGCTCGCCGACCGGCTGTTCCACTCCGGCGAGCA
TCCGGTGTACACGGTGCGTACGGTCGAAGGTCTGCGTGTGACGGGCACCGCGAACCACCCGTTGTTGTGT
TTGGTCGACGTCGCCGGGGTGCCGACCCTGCTGTGGAAGCTGATCGACGAAATCAAGCCGGGCGATTACG
CGGTGATTCAACGCAGCGCATTCAGCGTCGACTGTGCAGGTT
