>Addgene plasmid #64982 | pTH1-SaSrtA-KQ | addgene partial sequence | sequence record 115220 | T7term 5'-GCTAGTTATTGCTCAGCGG-3'
GCAGCCGGATCCCCTTCCTGCAGTCAGTGGTGGTGGTGGTGGTGCTCGAGTGCGGCCGCTTGAAGCTGCC
ACAAGGCAGGAACGTTGGATGGTTCCCATCCTGCCAAGGAGGTGTGGGGCTGCAAACATTTATACGTCTT
GCCGTTATATGTGACCAATTGTCCCGCAGTATAAGCTGTGTTGACCTGCCAAGCGGATACACCAGGATTT
GTCGTGAGGCCTGAGTTCAGACCGGTGAGGCCAGTAGCGTGGCTGACGAACCCGTTCGTGATAAACGCGT
GGTCTGCCGTGTCGACACGAAGGCTATACACCGGCTGCACGCCGGCGTCGGTGACACTGGCGACTTTCGC
GTAGTAGAACCGCCCGTCGGTCAGCTCGTCGGCGATAGCTTGGGCGTCCGGGTCTCGGTGGTGTGCTTCC
AAGAAACGCACCAGTCCAGGGACGCCGACTGTGTAGGTTGTGGGCGCAAATTCGGGTTTCCCGCGGGCAA
AACCTGCACAGTCGACGCTGAATGCGCTGCGTTGAATCACCGCGTAATCGCCCGGCTTGATTTCGTCGAT
CAGCTTCCACAGCAGGGTCGGCACCCCGGCGACGTCGACCAAACACAACAACGGGTGGTTCGCGGTGCCC
GTCACACGCAGACCTTCGACCGTACGCACCGTGTACACCGGATGCTCGCCGGAGTGGAACAGCCGGTCGG
CGAGCACGGGATTGCCATGCCGGTCAAGGACTTTCAGGTCGATGGCGTTGTCACTGTTGGGCCGCGCACC
CGGCACGATGTCGGCGATGCGTACCGACTCGCCCTCGGGTAGGGCAACTAGTGCATCTCCCGTGATGCAG
CCTTTGACTTCTGTAGCTACAAAGATTTTACGTTTTTCCCAAACGCCTGTCTTTTC
